Addgene plasmid #179921: pClgn-Lrrc23-FLAG
Purpose: Vector backbone. pClgn-promoter driven expression.
Depositing lab: Masahito Ikawa. Depositing organization: The University of Osaka. Publication: LRRC23 is a conserved component of the radial spoke that is necessary for sperm motility and male fertility in mice. Zhang X, Sun J, Lu Y, Zhang J, Shimada K, Noda T, Zhao S, Koyano T, Matsuyama M, Zhou S, Wu J, Ikawa M, Liu M. J Cell Sci. 2021 Oct 15;134(20). pii: 272563. doi: 10.1242/jcs.259381. Epub 2021 Oct 21. PubMed 34585727.
Backbone
  Vector backbone: pClgn-FLAG
  Backbone size w/o insert (bp): 3788
  Total vector size (bp): 4808
  Vector type: Mammalian Expression
Growth in bacteria
  Bacterial resistance: Ampicillin, 100 μg/mL
  Growth temperature: 37°C
  Growth strain: DH5alpha
  Copy number: High Copy
Gene/Insert
  Gene/Insert name: Lrrc23
  Species: M. musculus (mouse)
  Insert size (bp): 1020
  Mutation: Stop codon removed
  GenBank ID: NM_001302555.1 NM_001302555.1
  Entrez Gene: Lrrc23 (a.k.a. 4921537K05Rik, B7, Lrpb7)
  Promoter: Calmegin
  Tag / fusion protein: FLAG (C terminal on backbone)
  Cloning method: Restriction Enzyme; 5′ cloning site XbaI (not destroyed); 3′ cloning site EcoRV (not destroyed)
  Sequencing primers: 5′ TTGAGCGGGCCGCTTGCGCACTGG; 3′ GCCACACCAGCCACCACCTTCTG
Terms and licenses: Academic/Nonprofit Terms; Industry Terms: Not Available to Industry
How to cite: pClgn-Lrrc23-FLAG was a gift from Masahito Ikawa (Addgene plasmid # 179921 ; http://n2t.net/addgene:179921 ; RRID:Addgene_179921)
