[The description below was written by a language model from this plasmid's Addgene catalogue record and pLannotate feature annotations shown in this document.]
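Description:
pClgn-Lrrc23-FLAG is a mammalian expression plasmid of about 4.8 kb built on the pClgn-FLAG backbone, in which the mouse Lrrc23 coding sequence is placed under control of the Calmegin (Clgn) promoter. Calmegin is a testis-specific chaperone gene, and its promoter is generally used to drive expression in male germ cells. The automated feature table does not annotate this promoter, but the unannotated stretch upstream of the Lrrc23 open reading frame, just after the T3 promoter, is where it would be expected to lie. The 1,020 bp insert was cloned between XbaI and EcoRV sites with its stop codon removed, so that it reads through into a backbone-encoded C-terminal FLAG epitope for antibody detection or immunoprecipitation of the fusion protein. Downstream, a short β-globin coding fragment and the rabbit β-globin polyadenylation signal provide 3' processing of the transcript.

The rest of the plasmid is a standard phagemid-style cloning vector: a high-copy ColE1/pUC origin and a β-lactamase gene for ampicillin selection in E. coli, an f1 origin, remnants of the lac promoter/operator and lacZα region, and flanking T3 and T7 promoters. No mammalian selection marker is annotated. Although the purpose field describes it simply as a Clgn-promoter expression vector, the associated publication concerns LRRC23 as a radial spoke component required for sperm motility and male fertility in mice. This suggests the construct was used for germline-restricted expression of tagged LRRC23, for example in transgenic studies, though the record does not state the exact application.
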