Features (pLannotate 1.2.2; 15 found; start..end, strand, type, name):
    354..1373    +  CDS            Lrrc23: LRC23_MOUSE - Also known as Lrpb7. Experimental evidence at protein level: Swiss-Prot protein existence level 1. From Mus musculus (Mouse).
   1383..1403    +  CDS            FLAG (fragment): FLAG® epitope tag, followed by an enterokinase cleavage site
   1413..1484    +  CDS            HBB (fragment): HBB_PONPY - Experimental evidence at transcript level: Swiss-Prot protein existence level 2. Involved in oxygen transport from the lung to the various peripheral tissues. From Pongo pygmaeus (Bornean orangutan).
   1555..1610    +  polyA_signal   β-globin poly(A) signal: rabbit β-globin polyadenylation signal (Gil and Proudfoot, 1987)
   1966..1984    -  promoter       T7 promoter: promoter for bacteriophage T7 RNA polymerase
   1992..2147    +  CDS            lacZα (fragment): LacZα fragment of β-galactosidase; lacZ fragment
   2152..2580    +  rep_origin     f1 ori (sequence partly withheld): f1 bacteriophage origin of replication; arrow indicates direction of (+) strand synthesis
   2633..2737    +  promoter       AmpR promoter: bla
   2738..3598    +  CDS            AmpR: β-lactamase; bla; confers resistance to ampicillin, carbenicillin, and related antibiotics
   3769..4357    +  rep_origin     ori: high-copy-number ColE1/pMB1/pBR322/pUC origin of replication
   4540..4632    +  CDS            lacI (fragment): lac repressor; lacI; The lac repressor binds to the lac operator to inhibit transcription in E. coli. This inhibition can be relieved by adding lactose or isopropyl-β-D-thiogalactopyranoside (IPTG).
   4645..4666    +  protein_bind   CAP binding site: CAP binding activates transcription in the presence of cAMP. E. coli catabolite activator protein
   4681..4711    +  promoter       lac promoter: promoter for the E. coli lac operon
   4719..4735    +  protein_bind   lac operator: The lac repressor binds to the lac operator to inhibit transcription in E. coli. This inhibition can be relieved by adding lactose or isopropyl-β-D-thiogalactopyranoside (IPTG). lac repressor encoded by lacI
   4780..4798    +  promoter       T3 promoter: promoter for bacteriophage T3 RNA polymerase
>Addgene plasmid #179921 | pClgn-Lrrc23-FLAG | addgene full sequence | sequence record 352788 | Addgene NGS Result
GAGCTCATCGATGAGCTCCAGAGAGGGACTGACGTTGGAAGGACCGCATCCCCCCAGGCGCGCGGCCGCT
GGGTCCCGAGCGGCGGTTGAGCGGGCCGCTTGCGCACTGGGGCTGCCACTGCATCCTGCATCCTCCGGCG
CGGCCGCTCGCGCACGCGCAGTTAGCAGTCGCTGCTGGGCGGCTGCCGGCGGGATCGCTCTGGGGAGACG
CCGGGCACCAAGTAGCGGCCAGTCGGACACCTGAGCTGCCGCTGCTGGACACAAGCCCGCAGGACAGGTG
TGTAGACCGCGGGCCGCCTTCCTGCGGCTTGTTCTCTGGGGACCGGGTGAGAAATCGGATCTCTAGAGCC
GCCATGTCGGATGAAGATGATGTGGATGACGTTGATGCAGAACAGGATGAAGTGGAAAGTGACAAGGAGA
TAGAGGAATGGGAAGACTACAGGAAAGAGACAGAAGAAGCCTCTGAGGAATGGCTGCCCACCCCCATCAC
GGAGGCCATGATGAAGGAAGGGCTCTCATTACTCTGCAAGATTGGCAGTGGACTGGCTCACGCTTATATT
AAGCTGGAGGCTAAGGACAGGGACCTCACAGACATCTCCTTACTGCGCTCCTATATCCATCTTCGCTATG
TGGATATTTCTGAGAACCATATTACAGACATATCGCCGCTCAACAGTCTCACTCACCTCCTATGGCTCAA
GGCCGATGGCAATCAGCTTCGGAGTGCTAGGATGAATGAACTTCCCTACCTGCAGATCGCCAGCTTTTCC
TACAACCAGATCATAGACACTGAAGGCATCTTTCACCCCCGTCTGGGAAGCCTGGATCTCAAAGGGAACC
GCATCCACCAGGTGACTGGTCTGGACCCCGAGAGACTGTCGAGCCTGCACACCCTGGAGCTTCGAGGGAA
CCAGCTGGAATCCACAAAGGGAATCTACCTTCCTAAGCTGAAGAATCTCTACCTGGCTCAAAACCTGCTG
AAGAAGGTAGAGGGCCTGGAGAACCTGAGCAACTTGACCACCCTGCATCTGCGAGACAACCAGATTGAAA
CTTTGAATGGCTTCTCCCAGGAAATGAAGTCGCTGCAGTACCTCAACTTGAGGAGCAATATGATTAGTGA
TCTGGCAGAGCTGGCCAAACTGCGGGACCTGCCCAAACTTCGAGCCCTGGTGCTGCTGGACAACCCATGT
GCGGATGAGACCGACTACCGCCAGGAGGCCCTGGTGCAGATGGCGCACCTTGAGCGCCTGGACAAAGAAT
TCTATGAGGATGATGACCGGGCAGAGGCCGAGGAGATCCGTCAGAGGCTGAAGGAGGAACAGGATCAAGA
TCTCGATCCGGACCAGGACATGGAACCGTACTTGCCACCAGTTGATATCGACTACAAGGATGACGATGAC
AAGTAGCTCGAGACTCCTCAGGTGCAGGCTGCCTATCAGAAGGTGGTGGCTGGTGTGGCCAATGCCCTGG
CTCACAAATACCACTGAGATCTTTTTCCCTCTGCCAAAAATTATGGGGACATCATGAAGCCCCTTGAGCA
TCTGACTTCTGGCTAATAAAGGAAATTTATTTTCATTGCAATAGTGTGTTGGAATTTTTTGTGTCTCTCA
CTCGGAAGGACATATGGGAGGGCAAATCATTTAAAACATCAGAATGAGTATTTGGTTTAGAGTTTGGCAA
CATATGCCCATATGCTGGCTGCCATGAACAAAGGTTGGCTATAAAGAGGTCATCAGTATATGAAACAGCC
CCCTGCTGTCCATTCCTTATTCCATAGAAAAGCCTTGACTTGAGGTTAGATTTTTTTTATATTTTGTTTT
GTGTTATTTTTTTCTTTAACATCCCTAAAATTTTCCTTACATGTTTTACTAGCCAGATTTTTCCTCCTCT
CCTGACTACTCCCAGTCATAGCTGTCCCTCTTCTCTTATGAAGATCCCTCGACTTAATTAAGGTACCCAA
TTCGCCCTATAGTGAGTCGTATTACGCGCGCTCACTGGCCGTCGTTTTACAACGTCGTGACTGGGAAAAC
CCTGGCGTTACCCAACTTAATCGCCTTGCAGCACATCCCCCTTTCGCCAGCTGGCGTAATAGCGAAGAGG
CCCGCACCGATCGCCCTTCCCAACAGTTGCGCAGCCTGAATGGCGAATGGG
[124 nt withheld, positions 2152-2275]
C
[91 nt withheld, positions 2277-2367]
A
[49 nt withheld, positions 2369-2417]
CCTTTGACGTTGGAGTCCACGTTCTTT
[37 nt withheld, positions 2445-2481]
ACCCTATCTCGGTCTATTCTTTTGATTTATAAGGGATTTTGCCGATTTCGGCCTATTGGTTAAAAAATGA
GCTGATTTAACAAAAATTTAACGCGAATTTTAACAAAATATTAACGCTTACAATTTAGGTGGCACTTTTC
GGGGAAATGTGCGCGGAACCCCTATTTGTTTATTTTTCTAAATACATTCAAATATGTATCCGCTCATGAG
ACAATAACCCTGATAAATGCTTCAATAATATTGAAAAAGGAAGAGTATGAGTATTCAACATTTCCGTGTC
GCCCTTATTCCCTTTTTTGCGGCATTTTGCCTTCCTGTTTTTGCTCACCCAGAAACGCTGGTGAAAGTAA
AAGATGCTGAAGATCAGTTGGGTGCACGAGTGGGTTACATCGAACTGGATCTCAACAGCGGTAAGATCCT
TGAGAGTTTTCGCCCCGAAGAACGTTTTCCAATGATGAGCACTTTTAAAGTTCTGCTATGTGGCGCGGTA
TTATCCCGTATTGACGCCGGGCAAGAGCAACTCGGTCGCCGCATACACTATTCTCAGAATGACTTGGTTG
AGTACTCACCAGTCACAGAAAAGCATCTTACGGATGGCATGACAGTAAGAGAATTATGCAGTGCTGCCAT
AACCATGAGTGATAACACTGCGGCCAACTTACTTCTGACAACGATCGGAGGACCGAAGGAGCTAACCGCT
TTTTTGCACAACATGGGGGATCATGTAACTCGCCTTGATCGTTGGGAACCGGAGCTGAATGAAGCCATAC
CAAACGACGAGCGTGACACCACGATGCCTGTAGCAATGGCAACAACGTTGCGCAAACTATTAACTGGCGA
ACTACTTACTCTAGCTTCCCGGCAACAATTAATAGACTGGATGGAGGCGGATAAAGTTGCAGGACCACTT
CTGCGCTCGGCCCTTCCGGCTGGCTGGTTTATTGCTGATAAATCTGGAGCCGGTGAGCGTGGGTCTCGCG
GTATCATTGCAGCACTGGGGCCAGATGGTAAGCCCTCCCGTATCGTAGTTATCTACACGACGGGGAGTCA
GGCAACTATGGATGAACGAAATAGACAGATCGCTGAGATAGGTGCCTCACTGATTAAGCATTGGTAACTG
TCAGACCAAGTTTACTCATATATACTTTAGATTGATTTAAAACTTCATTTTTAATTTAAAAGGATCTAGG
TGAAGATCCTTTTTGATAATCTCATGACCAAAATCCCTTAACGTGAGTTTTCGTTCCACTGAGCGTCAGA
CCCCGTAGAAAAGATCAAAGGATCTTCTTGAGATCCTTTTTTTCTGCGCGTAATCTGCTGCTTGCAAACA
AAAAAACCACCGCTACCAGCGGTGGTTTGTTTGCCGGATCAAGAGCTACCAACTCTTTTTCCGAAGGTAA
CTGGCTTCAGCAGAGCGCAGATACCAAATACTGTTCTTCTAGTGTAGCCGTAGTTAGGCCACCACTTCAA
GAACTCTGTAGCACCGCCTACATACCTCGCTCTGCTAATCCTGTTACCAGTGGCTGCTGCCAGTGGCGAT
AAGTCGTGTCTTACCGGGTTGGACTCAAGACGATAGTTACCGGATAAGGCGCAGCGGTCGGGCTGAACGG
GGGGTTCGTGCACACAGCCCAGCTTGGAGCGAACGACCTACACCGAACTGAGATACCTACAGCGTGAGCT
ATGAGAAAGCGCCACGCTTCCCGAAGGGAGAAAGGCGGACAGGTATCCGGTAAGCGGCAGGGTCGGAACA
GGAGAGCGCACGAGGGAGCTTCCAGGGGGAAACGCCTGGTATCTTTATAGTCCTGTCGGGTTTCGCCACC
TCTGACTTGAGCGTCGATTTTTGTGATGCTCGTCAGGGGGGCGGAGCCTATGGAAAAACGCCAGCAACGC
GGCCTTTTTACGGTTCCTGGCCTTTTGCTGGCCTTTTGCTCACATGTTCTTTCCTGCGTTATCCCCTGAT
TCTGTGGATAACCGTATTACCGCCTTTGAGTGAGCTGATACCGCTCGCCGCAGCCGAACGACCGAGCGCA
GCGAGTCAGTGAGCGAGGAAGCGGAAGAGCGCCCAATACGCAAACCGCCTCTCCCCGCGCGTTGGCCGAT
TCATTAATGCAGCTGGCACGACAGGTTTCCCGACTGGAAAGCGGGCAGTGAGCGCAACGCAATTAATGTG
AGTTAGCTCACTCATTAGGCACCCCAGGCTTTACACTTTATGCTTCCGGCTCGTATGTTGTGTGGAATTG
TGAGCGGATAACAATTTCACACAGGAAACAGCTATGACCATGATTACGCCAAGCGCGCAATTAACCCTCA
CTAAAGGGAACAAAAGCTG
